>Addgene plasmid #134534 | YFP-RPS5-C1 | addgene full sequence | sequence record 264196 | Addgene NGS Result
GTGATGCGGTTTTGGCAGTACATCAATGGGCGTGGATAGCGGTTTGACTCACGGGGATTTCCAAGTCTCC
ACCCCATTGACGTCAATGGGAGTTTGTTTTGGCACCAAAATCAACGGGACTTTCCAAAATGTCGTAACAA
CTCCGCCCCATTGACGCAAATGGGCGGTAGGCGTGTACGGTGGGAGGTCTATATAAGCAGAGCTGGTTTA
GTGAACCGTCAGATCCGCTAGCGCTACCGGTCGCCACCATGGTGAGCAAGGGCGAGGAGCTGTTCACCGG
GGTGGTGCCCATCCTGGTCGAGCTGGACGGCGACGTAAACGGCCACAAGTTCAGCGTGTCCGGCGAGGGC
GAGGGCGATGCCACCTACGGCAAGCTGACCCTGAAGTTCATCTGCACCACCGGCAAGCTGCCCGTGCCCT
GGCCCACCCTCGTGACCACCTTCGGCTACGGCCTGCAGTGCTTCGCCCGCTACCCCGACCACATGAAGCA
GCACGACTTCTTCAAGTCCGCCATGCCCGAAGGCTACGTCCAGGAGCGCACCATCTTCTTCAAGGACGAC
GGCAACTACAAGACCCGCGCCGAGGTGAAGTTCGAGGGCGACACCCTGGTGAACCGCATCGAGCTGAAGG
GCATCGACTTCAAGGAGGACGGCAACATCCTGGGGCACAAGCTGGAGTACAACTACAACAGCCACAACGT
CTATATCATGGCCGACAAGCAGAAGAACGGCATCAAGGTGAACTTCAAGATCCGCCACAACATCGAGGAC
GGCAGCGTGCAGCTCGCCGACCACTACCAGCAGAACACCCCCATCGGCGACGGCCCCGTGCTGCTGCCCG
ACAACCACTACCTGAGCTACCAGTCCGCCCTGAGCAAAGACCCCAACGAGAAGCGCGATCACATGGTCCT
GCTGGAGTTCGTGACCGCCGCCGGGATCACTCTCGGCATGGACGAGCTGTACAAGTCCGGACTCAGATCT
CGAGCTCAAGCTTCGAATTCTGCAGTCGACGGTACCATGACCGAGTGGGAGACAGCAGCACCAGCGGTGG
CAGAGACCCCAGACATCAAGCTCTTTGGGAAGTGGAGTACCGATGATGTGCAGATCAATGACATTTCCCT
GCAGGATTACATTGCAGTGAAGGAGAAGTATGCCAAGTACCTGCCTCACAGTGCAGGGCGGTATGCCGCC
AAACGCTTCCGCAAAGCTCAGTGTCCCATTGTGGAGTGCCTCACTAACTCCATGATGATGCACGGC
[372 nt withheld, positions 1257-1628]
TGAGGATCCACCGGATCTAGATAACTGATCATAATCAGCCATACCACATTTGTAGAGGTTTTACTTGCTT
TAAAAAACCTCCCACACCTCCCCCTGAACCTGAAACATAAAATGAATGCAATTGTTGTTGTTAACTTGTT
TATTGCAGCTTATAATGGTTACAAATAAAGCAATAGCATCACAAATTTCACAAATAAAGCATTTTTTTCA
CTGCATTCTAGTTGTGGTTTGTCCAAACTCATCAATGTATCTTAAGGCGTAAATTGTAAGCGTTAATATT
TTGTTAAAATTCGCGTTAAATTTTTGTTAAATCAGCTCATTTTTTAACCAATAGGCCGAAATCGGCAAAA
TCCCTTATAAATCAAAAGAATAGACCGAGATAGGGT
[37 nt withheld, positions 2015-2051]
AAAGAACGTGGACTCCAACGTCAAAGG
[49 nt withheld, positions 2079-2127]
T
[91 nt withheld, positions 2129-2219]
G
[124 nt withheld, positions 2221-2344]
CAGGTGGCACTTTTCGGGGAAATGTGCGCGGAACCCCTATTTGTTTATTTTTCTAAATACATTCAAATAT
GTATCCGCTCATGAGACAATAACCCTGATAAATGCTTCAATAATATTGAAAAAGGAAGAGTCCTGAGGCG
GAAAGAACCAGCTGTGGAATGTGTGTCAGTTAGGGTGTGGAAAGTCCCCAGGCTCCCCAGCAGGCAGAAG
TATGCAAAGCATGCATCTCAATTAGTCAGCAACCAGGTGTGGAAAGTCCCCAGGCTCCCCAGCAGGCAGA
AGTATGCAAAGCATGCATCTCAATTAGTCAGCAACCATAGTCCCGCCCCTAACTCCGCCCATCCCGCCCC
TAACTCCGCCCAGTTCCGCCCATTCTCCGCCCCATGGCTGACTAATTTTTTTTATTTATGCAGAGGCCGA
GGCCGCCTCGGCCTCTGAGCTATTCCAGAAGTAGTGAGGAGGCTTTTTTGGAGGCCTAGGCTTTTGCAAA
GATCGATCAAGAGACAGGATGAGGATCGTTTCGCATGATTGAACAAGATGGATTGCACGCAGGTTCTCCG
GCCGCTTGGGTGGAGAGGCTATTCGGCTATGACTGGGCACAACAGACAATCGGCTGCTCTGATGCCGCCG
TGTTCCGGCTGTCAGCGCAGGGGCGCCCGGTTCTTTTTGTCAAGACCGACCTGTCCGGTGCCCTGAATGA
ACTGCAAGACGAGGCAGCGCGGCTATCGTGGCTGGCCACGACGGGCGTTCCTTGCGCAGCTGTGCTCGAC
GTTGTCACTGAAGCGGGAAGGGACTGGCTGCTATTGGGCGAAGTGCCGGGGCAGGATCTCCTGTCATCTC
ACCTTGCTCCTGCCGAGAAAGTATCCATCATGGCTGATGCAATGCGGCGGCTGCATACGCTTGATCCGGC
TACCTGCCCATTCGACCACCAAGCGAAACATCGCATCGAGCGAGCACGTACTCGGATGGAAGCCGGTCTT
GTCGATCAGGATGATCTGGACGAAGAGCATCAGGGGCTCGCGCCAGCCGAACTGTTCGCCAGGCTCAAGG
CGAGCATGCCCGACGGCGAGGATCTCGTCGTGACCCATGGCGATGCCTGCTTGCCGAATATCATGGTGGA
AAATGGCCGCTTTTCTGGATTCATCGACTGTGGCCGGCTGGGTGTGGCGGACCGCTATCAGGACATAGCG
TTGGCTACCCGTGATATTGCTGAAGAGCTTGGCGGCGAATGGGCTGACCGCTTCCTCGTGCTTTACGGTA
TCGCCGCTCCCGATTCGCAGCGCATCGCCTTCTATCGCCTTCTTGACGAGTTCTTCTGAGCGGGACTCTG
GGGTTCGAAATGACCGACCAAGCGACGCCCAACCTGCCATCACGAGATTTCGATTCCACCGCCGCCTTCT
ATGAAAGGTTGGGCTTCGGAATCGTTTTCCGGGACGCCGGCTGGATGATCCTCCAGCGCGGGGATCTCAT
GCTGGAGTTCTTCGCCCACCCTAGGGGGAGGCTAACTGAAACACGGAAGGAGACAATACCGGAAGGAACC
CGCGCTATGACGGCAATAAAAAGACAGAATAAAACGCACGGTGTTGGGTCGTTTGTTCATAAACGCGGGG
TTCGGTCCCAGGGCTGGCACTCTGTCGATACCCCACCGAGACCCCATTGGGGCCAATACGCCCGCGTTTC
TTCCTTTTCCCCACCCCACCCCCCAAGTTCGGGTGAAGGCCCAGGGCTCGCAGCCAACGTCGGGGCGGCA
GGCCCTGCCATAGCCTCAGGTTACTCATATATACTTTAGATTGATTTAAAACTTCATTTTTAATTTAAAA
GGATCTAGGTGAAGATCCTTTTTGATAATCTCATGACCAAAATCCCTTAACGTGAGTTTTCGTTCCACTG
AGCGTCAGACCCCGTAGAAAAGATCAAAGGATCTTCTTGAGATCCTTTTTTTCTGCGCGTAATCTGCTGC
TTGCAAACAAAAAAACCACCGCTACCAGCGGTGGTTTGTTTGCCGGATCAAGAGCTACCAACTCTTTTTC
CGAAGGTAACTGGCTTCAGCAGAGCGCAGATACCAAATACTGTTCTTCTAGTGTAGCCGTAGTTAGGCCA
CCACTTCAAGAACTCTGTAGCACCGCCTACATACCTCGCTCTGCTAATCCTGTTACCAGTGGCTGCTGCC
AGTGGCGATAAGTCGTGTCTTACCGGGTTGGACTCAAGACGATAGTTACCGGATAAGGCGCAGCGGTCGG
GCTGAACGGGGGGTTCGTGCACACAGCCCAGCTTGGAGCGAACGACCTACACCGAACTGAGATACCTACA
GCGTGAGCTATGAGAAAGCGCCACGCTTCCCGAAGGGAGAAAGGCGGACAGGTATCCGGTAAGCGGCAGG
GTCGGAACAGGAGAGCGCACGAGGGAGCTTCCAGGGGGAAACGCCTGGTATCTTTATAGTCCTGTCGGGT
TTCGCCACCTCTGACTTGAGCGTCGATTTTTGTGATGCTCGTCAGGGGGGCGGAGCCTATGGAAAAACGC
CAGCAACGCGGCCTTTTTACGGTTCCTGGCCTTTTGCTGGCCTTTTGCTCACATGTTCTTTCCTGCGTTA
TCCCCTGATTCTGTGGATAACCGTATTACCGCCATGCATTAGTTATTAATAGTAATCAATTACGGGGTCA
TTAGTTCATAGCCCATATATGGAGTTCCGCGTTACATAACTTACGGTAAATGGCCCGCCTGGCTGACCGC
CCAACGACCCCCGCCCATTGACGTCAATAATGACGTATGTTCCCATAGTAACGCCAATAGGGACTTTCCA
TTGACGTCAATGGGTGGAGTATTTACGGTAAACTGCCCACTTGGCAGTACATCAAGTGTATCATATGCCA
AGTACGCCCCCTATTGACGTCAATGACGGTAAATGGCCCGCCTGGCATTATGCCCAGTACATGACCTTAT
GGGACTTTCCTACTTGGCAGTACATCTACGTATTAGTCATCGCTATTACCATG
Features (pLannotate 1.2.2; 15 found; start..end, strand, type, name):
      1..204     +  promoter       CMV promoter: human cytomegalovirus (CMV) immediate early promoter
    249..965     +  CDS            EYFP: EYFP is a basic (constitutively fluorescent) green/yellow fluorescent protein published in 1996, derived from Aequorea victoria. It is reported to be a very rapidly-maturing weak dimer with high acid sensitivity.
    966..1016    +  misc_feature   MCS (fragment): multiple cloning site
   1017..1628    +  CDS            RPS5 (sequence partly withheld): RS5_HUMAN - Experimental evidence at protein level: Swiss-Prot protein existence level 1. From Homo sapiens (Human).
   1654..1738    +  CDS            large T antigen (fragment): large T antigen from SV40 (simian virus 40)
   1761..1882    +  polyA_signal   SV40 poly(A) signal: SV40 polyadenylation signal
   1916..2344    -  rep_origin     f1 ori (sequence partly withheld): f1 bacteriophage origin of replication; arrow indicates direction of (+) strand synthesis
   2371..2475    +  promoter       AmpR promoter: bla
   2477..2834    +  promoter       SV40 promoter: SV40 enhancer and early promoter
   2869..3663    +  CDS            NeoR/KanR: aminoglycoside phosphotransferase from Tn5; aph(3')-II (or nptII); confers resistance to neomycin, kanamycin, and G418 (Geneticin®)
   3684..3836    +  CDS            ble (fragment): BLE_KLEPN - Experimental evidence at protein level: Swiss-Prot protein existence level 1. Binding protein with a strong affinity to the bleomycin family of antibiotics. Binds to CL990; an antimitotic-antibiotic compound. From Klebsiella pneumoniae.
   3895..3942    +  polyA_signal   HSV TK poly(A) signal: herpes simplex virus thymidine kinase polyadenylation signal (Cole and Stacy, 1985)
   4033..4049    -  polyA_signal   bGH poly(A) signal (fragment): bovine growth hormone polyadenylation signal
   4271..4859    +  rep_origin     ori: high-copy-number ColE1/pMB1/pBR322/pUC origin of replication
   5034..5337    +  enhancer       CMV enhancer: human cytomegalovirus immediate early enhancer
