[The description below was written by a language model from this plasmid's Addgene catalogue record and pLannotate feature annotations shown in this document.]
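Description:
YFP-RPS5-C1 is a mammalian expression plasmid built on the Clontech pEYFP-C1 backbone that produces human ribosomal protein S5 (RPS5) fused at its N terminus to enhanced yellow fluorescent protein. In the sequenced 5,337 nt record, the human cytomegalovirus immediate early enhancer and promoter (split across the numbering origin of the circular map) drive an EYFP coding sequence. This is followed by a short remnant of the multiple cloning site that serves as a linker, then the RPS5 open reading frame, with transcripts terminated by the SV40 polyadenylation signal. The insert was introduced by restriction cloning, but the record does not state which sites were used.

Propagation in bacteria relies on a high-copy ColE1/pUC-type origin. An f1 phage origin is also present, which in principle permits single-stranded DNA production. A single Tn5 aminoglycoside phosphotransferase gene (NeoR/KanR) provides selection in both hosts. A bacterial bla-type promoter upstream gives kanamycin resistance in E. coli, while the adjacent SV40 enhancer/early promoter and the HSV thymidine kinase polyadenylation signal allow G418 selection of stably transfected mammalian cells. The short large T antigen, ble and bGH poly(A) fragments in the annotation are most likely partial matches to backbone sequence rather than functional elements.

The stated purpose is simply expression of the YFP-RPS5 fusion, which lets the ribosomal protein be visualised by fluorescence microscopy in transfected cells. The associated publication concerns RNase P subunit Rpp29 and histone H3.3 nucleosome deposition, but the record does not say what role this construct played in that study.
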