Addgene plasmid #134534: YFP-RPS5-C1
Purpose: Expresses YFP-RPS5 fusion protein
Depositing lab: Susan Janicki. Depositing organization: Wistar Institute. Publication: RNase P protein subunit Rpp29 represses histone H3.3 nucleosome deposition. Newhart A, Powers SL, Shastrula PK, Sierra I, Joo LM, Hayden JE, Cohen AR, Janicki SM. Mol Biol Cell. 2016 Apr 1;27(7):1154-69. doi: 10.1091/mbc.E15-02-0099. Epub 2016 Feb 3. PubMed 26842893.
Backbone
  Vector backbone: pEYFP-C1
  Backbone manufacturer: Clontech
  Backbone size w/o insert (bp): 4700
  Vector type: Mammalian Expression
  Selectable markers: Neomycin (select with G418)
Growth in bacteria
  Bacterial resistance: Kanamycin, 50 μg/mL
  Growth temperature: 37°C
  Growth strain: DH5alpha
  Copy number: High Copy
Gene/Insert
  Gene/Insert name: RPS5
  Species: H. sapiens (human)
  Entrez Gene: RPS5 (a.k.a. S5)
  Promoter: CMV
  Tag / fusion protein: YFP (N terminal on backbone)
  Cloning method: Restriction Enzyme; 5′ cloning site unknown (unknown if destroyed); 3′ cloning site unknown (unknown if destroyed)
  Sequencing primers: 5′ EGFP-C; 3′ SV40pA-R
Resource information
  A portion of this plasmid was derived from a plasmid made by: Sui Huang
Terms and licenses: Academic/Nonprofit Terms; Industry Terms: Not Available to Industry
How to cite: YFP-RPS5-C1 was a gift from Susan Janicki (Addgene plasmid # 134534 ; http://n2t.net/addgene:134534 ; RRID:Addgene_134534)
